Addgene plasmid #80604: pMET7-GAG-HRAS
Purpose: Mammalian expression vector that expresses the HIV-1 GAG protein with HRAS fused to it
Depositing lab: Sven Eyckerman. Publication: Trapping mammalian protein complexes in viral particles. Eyckerman S, Titeca K, Van Quickelberghe E, Cloots E, Verhee A, Samyn N, De Ceuninck L, Timmerman E, De Sutter D, Lievens S, Van Calenbergh S, Gevaert K, Tavernier J. Nat Commun. 2016 Apr 28;7:11416. doi: 10.1038/ncomms11416. PubMed 27122307.
Backbone
  Vector backbone: pMET7
  Backbone manufacturer: -
  Backbone size w/o insert (bp): 2967
  Total vector size (bp): 5050
  Vector type: Mammalian Expression
Growth in bacteria
  Bacterial resistance: Ampicillin, 100 μg/mL
  Growth temperature: 37°C
  Growth strain: DH5alpha
  Copy number: High Copy
Gene/Insert
  Gene/Insert name: HIV-1 p55 GAG (alt name: GAG)
  Species: HIV-1
  Insert size (bp): 1500
  Promoter: SRalpha
  Cloning method: Restriction Enzyme; 5′ cloning site ApaI (destroyed during cloning); 3′ cloning site EcoRI (not destroyed)
  Sequencing primers: 5′ ATCAAAGAACTGCTCCTC; 3′ GTAACCATTATAAGCTGCAA
Terms and licenses: Academic/Nonprofit Terms; Industry Terms: Not Available to Industry
Depositor comments: This plasmid contains a fusion insert (HIV-1 GAG and human HRAS). Researchers interested in using the system will need to replace the HRAS with their cDNA of interest. Note: The HRAS insert is missing aa 181-189 (stops at aa 180).
How to cite: pMET7-GAG-HRAS was a gift from Sven Eyckerman (Addgene plasmid # 80604 ; http://n2t.net/addgene:80604 ; RRID:Addgene_80604)
