[The description below was written by a language model from this plasmid's Addgene catalogue record and pLannotate feature annotations shown in this document.]
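Description:
pMET7-GAG-HRAS is a 5,050 bp mammalian expression plasmid built on the pMET7 backbone that produces the HIV-1 p55 GAG polyprotein fused at its C-terminal end to human HRAS. It is propagated in E. coli as a high-copy plasmid through a ColE1/pUC-type origin, and it is selected with ampicillin via the β-lactamase gene and its native bla promoter. No mammalian selection marker is annotated, which is consistent with use by transient transfection.

Expression is driven by the SRα promoter, a hybrid of the SV40 early promoter and part of the HTLV-1 long terminal repeat. This is followed by a modified SV40 intron with splice donor and acceptor sites, a type of element generally included to improve mRNA processing and expression. The roughly 1.5 kb gag coding sequence comes next. It is separated by a short gap in the annotation from an H-Ras fragment, and the transcript terminates at an SV40 polyadenylation signal. The depositor notes that the HRAS portion stops at amino acid 180 and so lacks residues 181–189, the extreme C-terminus of the protein.

The associated publication concerns trapping mammalian protein complexes in viral particles. GAG expressed on its own can assemble and bud from cells as virus-like particles, so fusing a bait protein to it would carry the bait and its interaction partners into those particles for recovery and analysis. HRAS serves here as the example bait. The depositor indicates that users of the system should replace it with their own cDNA of interest, and the retained EcoRI site at the 3′ end of the gag insert sits at the junction where such a swap could be made.
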