Features (pLannotate 1.2.2; 8 found; start..end, strand, type, name):
     32..1531    +  CDS            HIV-1 gag (sequence partly withheld): gag protein from human immunodeficiency virus 1; gag
   1559..2093    +  CDS            H-Ras (fragment) (sequence partly withheld): human small GTPase proto-oncoprotein
   2176..2310    +  polyA_signal   SV40 poly(A) signal: SV40 polyadenylation signal
   2520..3108    -  rep_origin     ori: high-copy-number ColE1/pMB1/pBR322/pUC origin of replication
   3279..4139    -  CDS            AmpR: β-lactamase; bla; confers resistance to ampicillin, carbenicillin, and related antibiotics
   4140..4244    -  promoter       AmpR promoter: bla
   4289..4903    +  promoter       SRα promoter: hybrid promoter consisting of the SV40 early promoter plus part of the long terminal repeat of human T-lymphotrophic virus 1
   4933..5026    +  intron         SV40 intron: modified SV40 intron with splice donor and acceptor sites
>Addgene plasmid #80604 | pMET7-GAG-HRAS | depositor full sequence | sequence record 151829 | pMET7-GAG-HRAS sequence 5050 bps
CTCTAAAAGCTGCGGGCCCGCTAGCGCCACCATGGGTGCGAGAGCGTCAGTATTAAGCGGGGGAGAATTA
GATCGATGGGAAAAAATTCGGTTAAGGCCAGGGGGAAAGAAAAAATATAAATTAAAACATATAGTATGGG
CAAGCAGGGAGCTAGAACGATTCGCAGTTAATCCTGGCCTGTTAGAAACATCAGAAGGCTGTAGACAAAT
ACTGGGACAGCTACAACCATCCCTTCAGACAGGATCAGAAGAACTTAGATCATTATATAATACAGTAGCA
ACCCTCTATTGTGTGCATCAAAGGATAGAGATAAAAGACACCAAGGAAGCTTTAGACAAGATAGAGGAAG
AGCAAAACAAAAGTAAGAAAAAAGCACAGCAAGCAGCAGCTGACACAGGACACAGCAATCAGGTCAGCCA
AAATTACCCTATAGTGCAGAACATCCAGGGGCAAATGGTACATCAGGCCATATCACCTAGAACTTTAAAT
GCATGGGTAAAAGTAGTAGAAGAGAAGGCTTTCAGCCCAGAAGTGATACCCATGTTTTCAGCATTATCAG
AAGGAGCCACCCCACAAGATTTAAACACCATGCTAAACACAGTGGGGGGACATCAAGCAGCCATGCAAAT
GTTAAAAGAGACCATCAATGAGGAAGCTGCAGAATGGGATAGAGTGCATCCAGTGCATGCAGGGCCTATT
GCACCAGGCCAGATGAGAGAACCAAGGGGAAGTGACATAGCAGGAACTACTAGTACCCTTCAGGAACAAA
TAGGATGGATGACACATAATCCACCTATCCCAGTAGGAGAAATCTATAAAAGATGGATAATCCTGGGATT
AAATAAAATAGTAAGAATGTATAGCCCT
[222 nt withheld, positions 869-1090]
GGGGGACCCGGCCATAAAGCAAGAGTTTTGGCTGAAGCAATGAGCCAAGTAACAAATCCAGCTACCATAA
TGATACAGAAAGGCAATTTTAGGAACCAAAGAAAGACTGTTAAGTGTTTCAATTGTGGCAAAGAAGGGCA
CATAGCCAAAAATTGCAGGGCCCCTAGGAAAAAGGGCTGTTGGAAATGTGGAAAGGAAGGACACCAAATG
AAAGATTGTACTGAGAGACAGGCTAATTTTTTAGGGAAGATCTGGCCTTCCCACAAGGGAAGGCCAGGGA
ATTTTCTTCAGAGCAGACCAGAGCCAACAGCCCCACCAGAAGAGAGCTTCAGGTTTGGGGAAGAGACAAC
AACTCCCTCTCAGAAGCAGGAGCCGATAGACAAGGAACTGTATCCTTTAGCTTCCCTCAGATCACTCTTT
GGCAGCGACCCCTCGTCACAAGGCGGGTCGACGAGCTCAGAATTC
[495 nt withheld, positions 1556-2050]
AAGCTGCGGAAGCTGAACCCTCCTGATGAGAGTGGCCCCGGCTAAGCGGCCGCATAATCTAGAGAAAAAA
CCTCCCACACCTCCCCCTGAACCTGAAACATAAAATGAATGCAATTGTTGTTGTTAACTTGTTTATTGCA
GCTTATAATGGTTACAAATAAAGCAATAGCATCACAAATTTCACAAATAAAGCATTTTTTTCACTGCATT
CTAGTTGTGGTTTGTCCAAACTCATCAATGTATCTTATCATGTCTGGATCCCCGGGTACCGAGCTCGAAT
TAATTCCTCTTCCGCTTCCTCGCTCACTGACTCGCTGCGCTCGGTCGTTCGGCTGCGGCGAGCGGTATCA
GCTCACTCAAAGGCGGTAATACGGTTATCCACAGAATCAGGGGATAACGCAGGAAAGAACATGTGAGCAA
AAGGCCAGCAAAAGGCCAGGAACCGTAAAAAGGCCGCGTTGCTGGCGTTTTTCCATAGGCTCCGCCCCCC
TGACGAGCATCACAAAAATCGACGCTCAAGTCAGAGGTGGCGAAACCCGACAGGACTATAAAGATACCAG
GCGTTTCCCCCTGGAAGCTCCCTCGTGCGCTCTCCTGTTCCGACCCTGCCGCTTACCGGATACCTGTCCG
CCTTTCTCCCTTCGGGAAGCGTGGCGCTTTCTCAATGCTCACGCTGTAGGTATCTCAGTTCGGTGTAGGT
CGTTCGCTCCAAGCTGGGCTGTGTGCACGAACCCCCCGTTCAGCCCGACCGCTGCGCCTTATCCGGTAAC
TATCGTCTTGAGTCCAACCCGGTAAGACACGACTTATCGCCACTGGCAGCAGCCACTGGTAACAGGATTA
GCAGAGCGAGGTATGTAGGCGGTGCTACAGAGTTCTTGAAGTGGTGGCCTAACTACGGCTACACTAGAAG
GACAGTATTTGGTATCTGCGCTCTGCTGAAGCCAGTTACCTTCGGAAAAAGAGTTGGTAGCTCTTGATCC
GGCAAACAAACCACCGCTGGTAGCGGTGGTTTTTTTGTTTGCAAGCAGCAGATTACGCGCAGAAAAAAAG
GATCTCAAGAAGATCCTTTGATCTTTTCTACGGGGTCTGACGCTCAGTGGAACGAAAACTCACGTTAAGG
GATTTTGGTCATGAGATTATCAAAAAGGATCTTCACCTAGATCCTTTTAAATTAAAAATGAAGTTTTAAA
TCAATCTAAAGTATATATGAGTAAACTTGGTCTGACAGTTACCAATGCTTAATCAGTGAGGCACCTATCT
CAGCGATCTGTCTATTTCGTTCATCCATAGTTGCCTGACTCCCCGTCGTGTAGATAACTACGATACGGGA
GGGCTTACCATCTGGCCCCAGTGCTGCAATGATACCGCGAGACCCACGCTCACCGGCTCCAGATTTATCA
GCAATAAACCAGCCAGCCGGAAGGGCCGAGCGCAGAAGTGGTCCTGCAACTTTATCCGCCTCCATCCAGT
CTATTAATTGTTGCCGGGAAGCTAGAGTAAGTAGTTCGCCAGTTAATAGTTTGCGCAACGTTGTTGCCAT
TGCTACAGGCATCGTGGTGTCACGCTCGTCGTTTGGTATGGCTTCATTCAGCTCCGGTTCCCAACGATCA
AGGCGAGTTACATGATCCCCCATGTTGTGCAAAAAAGCGGTTAGCTCCTTCGGTCCTCCGATCGTTGTCA
GAAGTAAGTTGGCCGCAGTGTTATCACTCATGGTTATGGCAGCACTGCATAATTCTCTTACTGTCATGCC
ATCCGTAAGATGCTTTTCTGTGACTGGTGAGTACTCAACCAAGTCATTCTGAGAATAGTGTATGCGGCGA
CCGAGTTGCTCTTGCCCGGCGTCAATACGGGATAATACCGCGCCACATAGCAGAACTTTAAAAGTGCTCA
TCATTGGAAAACGTTCTTCGGGGCGAAAACTCTCAAGGATCTTACCGCTGTTGAGATCCAGTTCGATGTA
ACCCACTCGTGCACCCAACTGATCTTCAGCATCTTTTACTTTCACCAGCGTTTCTGGGTGAGCAAAAACA
GGAAGGCAAAATGCCGCAAAAAAGGGAATAAGGGCGACACGGAAATGTTGAATACTCATACTCTTCCTTT
TTCAATATTATTGAAGCATTTATCAGGGTTATTGTCTCATGAGCGGATACATATTTGAATGTATTTAGAA
AAATAAACAAATAGGGGTTCCGCGCACATTTCCCCGAAAAGTGCCACCTGCAAGCTTGGCTGTGGAATGT
GTGTCAGTTAGGGTGTGGAAAGTCCCCAGGCTCCCCAGCAGGCAGAAGTATGCAAAGCATGCATCTCAAT
TAGTCAGCAACCAGGTGTGGAAAGTCCCCAGGCTCCCCAGCAGGCAGAAGTATGCAAAGCATGCATCTCA
ATTAGTCAGCAACCATAGTCCCGCCCCTAACTCCGCCCATCCCGCCCCTAACTCCGCCCAGTTCCGCCCA
TTCTCCGCCCCATGGCTGACTAATTTTTTTTATTTATGCAGAGGCCGAGGCCGCCTCGGCCTCTGAGCTA
TTCCAGAAGTAGTGAGGAGGCTTTTTTGGAGGCCTAGGCTTTTGCAAAAAGCTCCTCCGATCGAGGGGCT
CGCATCTCTCCTTCACGCGCCCGCCGCCCTACCTGAGGCCGCCATCCACGCCGGTTGAGTCGCGTTCTGC
CGCCTCCCGCCTGTGGTGCCTCCTGAACTGCGTCCGCCGTCTAGGTAAGTTTAAAGCTCAGGTCGAGACC
GGGCCTTTGTCCGGCGCTCCCTTGGAGCCTACCTAGACTCAGCCGGCTCTCCACGCTTTGCCTGACCCTG
CTTGCTCAACTCTACGTCTTTGTTTCGTTTTCTGTTCTGCGCCGTTACAGATCCAAGCTCTGAAAAACCA
GAAAGTTAACTGGTAAGTTTAGTCTTTTTGTCTTTTATTTCAGGTCCCGGATCCGGTGGTGCAAATCAAA
GAACTGCTCCTCAGTGGATGTTGCCTTTACTTCTAGGCCTGTACGGAAGTGTTACTTCTG
