>Addgene plasmid #80604 | pMET7-GAG-HRAS | addgene partial sequence | sequence record 156593 | pcDL-F 5'-GTTGCCTTTACTTCTAGGCCT-3'
AAGCTGCGGGCCCGCTAGCGCCACCATGGGTGCGAGAGCGTCAGTATTAAGCGGGGGAGAATTAGATCGA
TGGGAAAAAATTCGGTTAAGGCCAGGGGGAAAGAAAAAATATAAATTAAAACATATAGTATGGGCAAGCA
GGGAGCTAGAACGATTCGCAGTTAATCCTGGCCTGTTAGAAACATCAGAAGGCTGTAGACAAATACTGGG
ACAGCTACAACCATCCCTTCAGACAGGATCAGAAGAACTTAGATCATTATATAATACAGTAGCAACCCTC
TATTGTGTGCATCAAAGGATAGAGATAAAAGACACCAAGGAAGCTTTAGACAAGATAGAGGAAGAGCAAA
ACAAAAGTAAGAAAAAAGCACAGCAAGCAGCAGCTGACACAGGACACAGCAATCAGGTCAGCCAAAATTA
CCCTATAGTGCAGAACATCCAGGGGCAAATGGTACATCAGGCCATATCACCTAGAACTTTAAATGCATGG
GTAAAAGTAGTAGAAGAGAAGGCTTTCAGCCCAGAAGTGATACCCATGTTTTCAGCATTATCAGAAGGAG
CCACCCCACAAGATTTAAACACCATGCTAAACACAGTGGGGGGACATCAAGCAGCCATGCAAATGTTAAA
AGAGACCATCAATGAGGAAGCTGCAGAATGGGATAGAGTGCATCCAGTGCATGCAGGGCCTATTGCACCA
GGCCAGATGAGAGAACCAAGGGGAAGTGACATAGCAGGAACTACTAGTACCCTTCAGGAACAAATAGGAT
GGATGACACATAATCCACCTATCCCAGTAGGAGAAATCTATAAAAGATGGATAATCCTGGGATTAAATAA
AATAGTAAGAATGTATAGCCCT
[222 nt withheld, positions 863-1084]
GGGG
