>Addgene plasmid #80604 | pMET7-GAG-HRAS | addgene partial sequence | sequence record 156596 | SV40pA-R 5'-GAAATTTGTGATGCTATTGC-3'
TTATAAGCTGCAATAAACAAGTTAACAACAACAATTGCATTCATTTTATGTTTCAGGTTCAGGGGGAGGT
GTGGGAGGTTTTTTCTCTAGATTATGCGGCCGCTTAGCCGGGGCCACTCTCATCAGGAGGGTTCAGCTTC
CGCAGCTT
[495 nt withheld, positions 149-643]
GAATTCTGAGCTCGTCGACCCGCCTTGTGACGAGGGGTCGCTGCCAAAGAGTGATCTGAGGGAAGCTAAA
GGATACAGTTCCTTGTCTATCGGCTCCTGCTTCTGAGAGGGAGTTGTTGTCTCTTCCCCAAACCTGAAGC
TCTCTTCTGGTGGGGCTGTTGGCTCTGGTCTGCTCTGAAGAAAATTCCCTGGCCTTCCCTTGTGGGAAGG
CCAGATCTTCCCTAAAAAATTAGCCTGTCTCTCAGTACAATCTTTCATTTGGTGTCCTTCCTTTCCACAT
TTCCAACAGCCCTTTTTCCTAGGG
